Addgene plasmid #29016: pEMS1080
Purpose: Expression of the reporter gene under the control of the MiniPromoter in this plasmid has not been tested
Depositing lab: Elizabeth Simpson. Depositing organization: University of British Columbia. Publication: A regulatory toolbox of MiniPromoters to drive selective expression in the brain. Portales-Casamar E, Swanson DJ, Liu L, de Leeuw CN, Banks KG, Ho Sui SJ, Fulton DL, Ali J, Amirabbasi M, Arenillas DJ, Babyak N, Black SF, Bonaguro RJ, Brauer E, Candido TR, Castellarin M, Chen J, Chen Y, Cheng JC, Chopra V, Docking TR, Dreolini L, D'Souza CA, Flynn EK, Glenn R, Hatakka K, Hearty TG, Imanian B, Jiang S, Khorasan-zadeh S, Komljenovic I, Laprise S, Liao NY, Lim JS, Lithwick S, Liu F, Liu J, Lu M, McConechy M, McLeod AJ, Milisavljevic M, Mis J, O'Connor K, Palma B, Palmquist DL, Schmouth JF, Swanson MI, Tam B, Ticoll A, Turner JL, Varhol R, Vermeulen J, Watkins RF, Wilson G, Wong BK, Wong SH, Wong TY, Yang GS, Ypsilanti AR, Jones SJ, Holt RA, Goldowitz D, Wasserman WW, Simpson EM. Proc Natl Acad Sci U S A. 2010 Sep 21. 107(38):16589-94. 10.1073/pnas.1009158107 PubMed 20807748.
Backbone
  Vector backbone: pEMS1302
  Backbone size w/o insert (bp): 17451
  Vector type: Pleiades Promoter Project [sic, Pleaides Plieades]
Growth in bacteria
  Bacterial resistance: Ampicillin, 100 μg/mL
  Growth temperature: 37°C
  Growth strain: DH5alpha
  Growth instructions: DH10B
  Copy number: High Copy
Gene/Insert
  Gene/Insert name: Ple208 (alt names: SLITRK6; SLIT and NTRK-like protein 6 precursor)
  Species: H. sapiens (human)
  Insert size (bp): 3482
  Entrez Gene: SLITRK6 (a.k.a. RP11-272M24.2)
  Tag / fusion protein: EGFP-Cre-NLS (C terminal on backbone)
  Cloning method: Restriction Enzyme; 5′ cloning site SacI (unknown if destroyed); 3′ cloning site MluI (unknown if destroyed)
  Sequencing primers: 5′ Unknown
Terms and licenses: Academic/Nonprofit Terms; Industry Terms: Not Available to Industry
How to cite: pEMS1080 was a gift from Elizabeth Simpson (Addgene plasmid # 29016 ; http://n2t.net/addgene:29016 ; RRID:Addgene_29016)
