[The description below was written by a language model from this plasmid's Addgene catalogue record.]
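Description:
pEMS1080 is a plasmid from the Pleiades Promoter Project, a collection of human-derived "MiniPromoters" designed to drive selective expression in defined brain regions or cell types. It is built on the large pEMS1302 backbone (about 17.5 kb without insert) and is maintained in E. coli as a high-copy plasmid under ampicillin selection. The record gives no feature table, so other backbone elements, such as the origin of replication, polyadenylation signals or any sequences for genomic targeting, are not stated and cannot be described here.

The insert is Ple208, a roughly 3.5 kb MiniPromoter assembled from human regulatory sequence of the SLITRK6 gene (SLIT and NTRK-like protein 6), cloned by restriction digestion between SacI and MluI sites. The insert is therefore a candidate promoter, not a protein-coding sequence. It sits upstream of a backbone-encoded reporter listed as EGFP-Cre-NLS, a fusion of green fluorescent protein to Cre recombinase with a nuclear localization signal. In such an arrangement, promoter activity can be read out directly as nuclear fluorescence. It can also be read indirectly through Cre-mediated recombination of loxP-flanked alleles or reporters, which permanently marks cells in which the promoter has been active.

The construct is intended for testing whether SLITRK6 regulatory elements can confer restricted expression. However, the depositor notes that reporter expression under this MiniPromoter has not been tested in this plasmid, so its activity and specificity remain unverified.
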