>Addgene plasmid #29016 | pEMS1080 | addgene partial sequence | sequence record 41188 | pEMS1307-fwd 5'-ccgcacgtctaagaaaccat-3'
AAATAGGCGTATCACGAGGCCCTTTCGTCTTCAAGAATTAATTCCGATCATATTCAATAACCCTTAATGA
ATTCGAGCTCTTACTCAAATACCTAGCATCTCTATTTTTCTTCTTAAGATGTTACCTTAATATATGCTAT
TGTTAAAAGTAAATTGATTTATCATTCCCTTGAAGAAACACAGTGTTATAATACAGACATACTTGGAATA
TAAAATAGGTATTTTTTATTATCTAAAATAAATACATTGTAGAAAATTGTGCCAATTTTTTTTTACTGGT
TTATATTTGTTGTTGTTCTTTAAAACAATGCGATTTCAAGCTCTGTTCAGGGATTACTTCTAGCAACAGT
TTTAGCTGTGTTATTCTGACGGACTTCCTTGGAAGCCGAAACTCTGTTTCTTTCTAATTCCCTCATGTAG
TCTATGGCACACAAGGTGAGTCCTATAATCTGCTATAAAGCAATATTGTAAAAATGATGTTTACCTGCAT
ACACTTTTTATGGTCATTTGGATGTTTCGATTCTGCAGGAAACCCATTTCCCTTTTACCATGGGACCTTT
TCTCATCATGGTTAAACAAAGTCTTGCTCACTAGCACAGATGAGATAAAAGGATTTGTTGGGCCTCTATC
ACATCAGGCAGGTGATGACAGATCCCAATCTATTTCAGGAACAAACTTCAGACTAGCCTTACCTTGCTAA
ATGGCTTAGCAGACATTATGTTTCCCACAACAGCAATCTCTAGCTTATTATTTAGCTCCATGACAGAAAA
ACAAGTAAAAGCTCACAGATTTTAAAATATGAACAGACAC
