>Addgene plasmid #29016 | pEMS1080 | addgene partial sequence | sequence record 42316 | CRE-R 5'-gcaaacggacagaagcattt-3'
CCCTGAACATGTCCATCAGGTTCTTGCGAACCTCATCACTCGTTGCATCGACCGGTAATGCAGGCAAATT
TTGGTGTACGGTCAGTAAATTGGATAACTTGTACAGCTCGTCCATGCCGAGAGTGATCCCGGCGGCGGTC
ACGAACTCCAGCAGGACCATGTGATCGCGCTTCTCGTTGGGGTCTTTGCTCAGGGCGGACTGGGTGCTCA
GGTAGTGGTTGTCGGGCAGCAGCACGGGGCCGTCGCCGATGGGGGTGTTCTGCTGGTAGTGGTCGGCGAG
CTGCACGCTGCCGTCCTCGATGTTGTGGCGGATCTTGAAGTTCACCTTGATGCCGTTCTTCTGCTTGTCG
GCCATGATATAGACGTTGTGGCTGTTGTAGTTGTACTCCAGCTTGTGCCCCAGGATGTTGCCGTCCTCCT
TGAAGTCGATGCCCTTCAGCTCGATGCGGTTCACCAGGGTGTCGCCCTCGAACTTCACCTCGGCGCGGGT
CTTGTAGTTGCCGTCGTCCTTGAAGAAGATGGTGCGCTCCTGGACGTAGCCTTCGGGCATGGCGGACTTG
AAGAAGTCGTGCTGCTTCATGTGGTCGGGGTAGCGGCTGAAGCACTGCACGCCGTAGGTCAGGGTGGTCA
CGAGGGTGGGCCAGGGCACGGGCAGCTTGCCGGTGGTGCAGATGAACTTCAGGGTCAGCTTGCCGTA
